Addgene plasmid #176789: pEE032
Purpose: Encodes codon optimized putative thermophilic PET hydrolase enzyme for bacterial expression
Depositing lab: Gregg Beckham. Depositing organization: National Laboratory of the Rockies (NLR). Publication: Sourcing thermotolerant poly(ethylene terephthalate) hydrolase scaffolds from natural diversity. Erickson E, Gado JE, Avilan L, Bratti F, Brizendine RK, Cox PA, Gill R, Graham R, Kim DJ, Konig G, Michener WE, Poudel S, Ramirez KJ, Shakespeare TJ, Zahn M, Boyd ES, Payne CM, DuBois JL, Pickford AR, Beckham GT, McGeehan JE. Nat Commun. 2022 Dec 21;13(1):7850. doi: 10.1038/s41467-022-35237-x. PubMed 36543766.
Backbone
  Vector backbone: pET21b(+)
  Backbone manufacturer: EMD Biosciences
  Backbone size w/o insert (bp): 5366
  Vector type: Bacterial Expression
Growth in bacteria
  Bacterial resistance: Ampicillin, 100 μg/mL
  Growth temperature: 37°C
  Growth strain: DH5alpha
  Copy number: High Copy
Gene/Insert
  Gene/Insert name: 401 (alt names: PET2; lipIAF5-2)
  Species: uncultured bacterium
  Insert size (bp): 843
  Promoter: T7
  Tag / fusion protein: 6xHis (C terminal on backbone)
  Cloning method: Restriction Enzyme; 5′ cloning site NdeI (unknown if destroyed); 3′ cloning site XhoI (unknown if destroyed)
  Sequencing primers: 5′ T7 For; 3′ T7 Rev
Terms and licenses: Academic/Nonprofit Terms; Industry Terms: Not Available to Industry
Depositor comments: Accession Number ACC95208.1
How to cite: pEE032 was a gift from Gregg Beckham (Addgene plasmid # 176789 ; http://n2t.net/addgene:176789 ; RRID:Addgene_176789)
