[The description below was written by a language model from this plasmid's Addgene catalogue record and pLannotate feature annotations shown in this document.]
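Description:
pEE032 is a bacterial expression plasmid built on the pET21b(+) backbone that encodes a codon-optimized putative thermophilic PET (polyethylene terephthalate) hydrolase. The insert is designated 401, also known as PET2 or lipIAF5-2. It is about 843 bp, derives from an uncultured bacterium, and was cloned between the NdeI and XhoI sites. The plasmid is roughly 6.2 kb and replicates in E. coli from a pBR322/ColE1-type origin, accompanied by the bom and rop elements of pBR322. The catalogue lists it as high copy, although rop normally moderates copy number. Selection is by ampicillin through the β-lactamase gene, and an f1 origin permits single-stranded DNA production. The short tetracycline-resistance fragments in the annotation are non-functional pBR322 remnants typical of pET vectors.

Expression is driven by a T7 promoter followed immediately by a lac operator and the strong T7 gene 10 ribosome binding site, and it ends at the T7 terminator. The plasmid carries lacI, so transcription is repressed until IPTG induction in a host that supplies T7 RNA polymerase. The coding region is annotated by homology to the Ideonella sakaiensis PETase, which is consistent with a related cutinase-like polyester hydrolase rather than that enzyme itself. It is fused in frame to the backbone-encoded C-terminal 6xHis tag (flagged by the annotation tool as a partial 9xHis match), allowing immobilized-metal affinity purification. The small "SET1" hit downstream of the tag is probably an automated match to vector sequence, not a functional fusion. The construct is intended for recombinant production of this enzyme, as part of an effort to survey natural sequence diversity for thermotolerant PET-degrading scaffolds.
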