Features (pLannotate 1.2.2; 19 found; start..end, strand, type, name):
    985..1062    -  promoter       lacI promoter: lacI
   1070..1349    -  CDS            TcR (fragment): tetracycline efflux protein; tet; confers resistance to tetracycline
   1371..1389    +  promoter       T7 promoter: promoter for bacteriophage T7 RNA polymerase
   1390..1414    +  protein_bind   lac operator: The lac repressor binds to the lac operator to inhibit transcription in E. coli. This inhibition can be relieved by adding lactose or isopropyl-β-D-thiogalactopyranoside (IPTG). lac repressor encoded by lacI
   1429..1451    +  RBS            RBS: efficient ribosome binding site from bacteriophage T7 gene 10 (Olins and Rangwala, 1989)
   1513..2298    +  CDS            PETH_IDESA (fragment): Experimental evidence at protein level: Swiss-Prot protein existence level 1. Involved in the degradation and assimilation of the plastic poly(ethylene terephthalate) (PET), which allows I.sakaiensis to use PET as its major energy and carbon source for growth. Likely acts synergistically with MHETase to depolymerize PET (PubMed:26965627). Catalyzes the hydrolysis of PET to produce mono(2-hydroxyethyl) terephthalate (MHET) as the major product (PubMed:26965627, PubMed:29666242, PubMed:29603535, PubMed:29374183, PubMed:29235460). Also depolymerizes another semiaromatic polyester, poly(ethylene-2
   2311..2328    +  CDS            9xHis (fragment): 9xHis affinity tag
   2338..2387    +  CDS            SET1 (fragment): solubility-enhancement tag derived from T7 phage gene 10B
   2395..2442    +  terminator     T7 terminator: transcription terminator for bacteriophage T7 RNA polymerase
   2479..2907    +  rep_origin     f1 ori (sequence partly withheld): f1 bacteriophage origin of replication; arrow indicates direction of (+) strand synthesis
   2960..3064    +  promoter       AmpR promoter: bla
   3065..3925    +  CDS            AmpR: β-lactamase; bla; confers resistance to ampicillin, carbenicillin, and related antibiotics
   4096..4684    +  rep_origin     ori: high-copy-number ColE1/pMB1/pBR322/pUC origin of replication
   4870..5009    -  misc_feature   bom: basis of mobility region from pBR322
   5111..5302    -  CDS            rop: Rop protein, which maintains plasmids at low copy number; rop
   5319..5699    +  CDS            YPB1_ECOLX: Protein predicted: Swiss-Prot protein existence level 4. From Escherichia coli.
   5771..6062    -  CDS            TcR (fragment): tetracycline efflux protein; tet; confers resistance to tetracycline
   6077..6098    -  protein_bind   CAP binding site: CAP binding activates transcription in the presence of cAMP. E. coli catabolite activator protein
   6111..984     -  CDS            lacI (across the origin): lac repressor; lacI; The lac repressor binds to the lac operator to inhibit transcription in E. coli. This inhibition can be relieved by adding lactose or isopropyl-β-D-thiogalactopyranoside (IPTG).
>Addgene plasmid #176789 | pEE032 | addgene full sequence | sequence record 349244 | Addgene NGS Result
GGTTTTTCTTTTCACCAGTGAGACGGGCAACAGCTGATTGCCCTTCACCGCCTGGCCCTGAGAGAGTTGC
AGCAAGCGGTCCACGCTGGTTTGCCCCAGCAGGCGAAAATCCTGTTTGATGGTGGTTAACGGCGGGATAT
AACATGAGCTGTCTTCGGTATCGTCGTATCCCACTACCGAGATATCCGCACCAACGCGCAGCCCGGACTC
GGTAATGGCGCGCATTGCGCCCAGCGCCATCTGATCGTTGGCAACCAGCATCGCAGTGGGAACGATGCCC
TCATTCAGCATTTGCATGGTTTGTTGAAAACCGGACATGGCACTCCAGTCGCCTTCCCGTTCCGCTATCG
GCTGAATTTGATTGCGAGTGAGATATTTATGCCAGCCAGCCAGACGCAGACGCGCCGAGACAGAACTTAA
TGGGCCCGCTAACAGCGCGATTTGCTGGTGACCCAATGCGACCAGATGCTCCACGCCCAGTCGCGTACCG
TCTTCATGGGAGAAAATAATACTGTTGATGGGTGTCTGGTCAGAGACATCAAGAAATAACGCCGGAACAT
TAGTGCAGGCAGCTTCCACAGCAATGGCATCCTGGTCATCCAGCGGATAGTTAATGATCAGCCCACTGAC
GCGTTGCGCGAGAAGATTGTGCACCGCCGCTTTACAGGCTTCGACGCCGCTTCGTTCTACCATCGACACC
ACCACGCTGGCACCCAGTTGATCGGCGCGAGATTTAATCGCCGCGACAATTTGCGACGGCGCGTGCAGGG
CCAGACTGGAGGTGGCAACGCCAATCAGCAACGACTGTTTGCCCGCCAGTTGTTGTGCCACGCGGTTGGG
AATGTAATTCAGCTCCGCCATCGCCGCTTCCACTTTTTCCCGCGTTTTCGCAGAAACGTGGCTGGCCTGG
TTCACCACGCGGGAAACGGTCTGATAAGAGACACCGGCATACTCTGCGACATCGTATAACGTTACTGGTT
TCACATTCACCACCCTGAATTGACTCTCTTCCGGGCGCTATCATGCCATACCGCGAAAGGTTTTGCGCCA
TTCGATGGTGTCCGGGATCTCGACGCTCTCCCTTATGCGACTCCTGCATTAGGAAGCAGCCCAGTAGTAG
GTTGAGGCCGTTGAGCACCGCCGCCGCAAGGAATGGTGCATGCAAGGAGATGGCGCCCAACAGTCCCCCG
GCCACGGGGCCTGCCACCATACCCACGCCGAAACAAGCGCTCATGAGCCCGAAGTGGCGAGCCCGATCTT
CCCCATCGGTGATGTCGGCGATATAGGCGCCAGCAACCGCACCTGTGGCGCCGGTGATGCCGGCCACGAT
GCGTCCGGCGTAGAGGATCGAGATCTCGATCCCGCGAAATTAATACGACTCACTATAGGGGAATTGTGAG
CGGATAACAATTCCCCTCTAGAAATAATTTTGTTTAACTTTAAGAAGGAGATATACATATGGCCAACCCG
CCGGGTGGTGACCCGGACCCTGGCTGCCAGACCGACTGCAACTATCAGCGCGGTCCGGATCCGACCGACG
CTTATCTGGAAGCTGCCTCCGGCCCCTACACGGTGTCTACAATCCGCGTATCCTCTCTGGTTCCGGGTTT
CGGCGGCGGTACTATCCACTACCCGACGAACGCTGGTGGTGGCAAGATGGCTGGCATCGTTGTGATCCCT
GGTTATCTCTCCTTCGAAAGCTCCATCGAATGGTGGGGCCCGCGCCTGGCGTCCCACGGCTTCGTTGTAA
TGACTATCGACACCAACACCATCTACGACCAGCCATCTCAGCGTCGTGACCAGATCGAAGCAGCTCTGCA
GTACCTGGTCAACCAGTCCAACTCTAGTAGCAGCCCGATTTCTGGGATGGTTGACTCTTCCCGCCTCGCG
GCAGTAGGTTGGTCTATGGGCGGTGGTGGCACCCTGCAACTGGCTGCTGACGGTGGTATCAAAGCCGCGA
TTGCCCTGGCTCCGTGGAACAGTTCTATCAATGATTTTAACCGTATTCAGGTACCGACCCTGATCTTCGC
TTGTCAGCTCGATGCTATCGCTCCAGTGGCGCTGCACGCCTCGCCGTTCTACAACCGCATCCCTAACACC
ACGCCGAAAGCGTTTTTCGAAATGACCGGCGGTGACCACTGGTGCGCTAACGGCGGTAACATCTATAGCG
CCCTGCTGGGAAAATATGGCGTGTCTTGGATGAAACTGCACCTGGACCAAGATACTCGTTATGCTCCGTT
CCTGTGCGGCCCGAACCACGCCGCTCAGACCCTGATTAGCGAATACCGTGGCAACTGTCCTTACCTCGAG
CACCACCACCACCACCACTGAGATCCGGCTGCTAACAAAGCCCGAAAGGAAGCTGAGTTGGCTGCTGCCA
CCGCTGAGCAATAACTAGCATAACCCCTTGGGGCCTCTAAACGGGTCTTGAGGGGTTTTTTGCTGAAAGG
AGGAACTATATCCGGATTGGCGAATGGG
[124 nt withheld, positions 2479-2602]
C
[91 nt withheld, positions 2604-2694]
A
[49 nt withheld, positions 2696-2744]
CCTTTGACGTTGGAGTCCACGTTCTTT
[37 nt withheld, positions 2772-2808]
ACCCTATCTCGGTCTATTCTTTTGATTTATAAGGGATTTTGCCGATTTCGGCCTATTGGTTAAAAAATGA
GCTGATTTAACAAAAATTTAACGCGAATTTTAACAAAATATTAACGCTTACAATTTAGGTGGCACTTTTC
GGGGAAATGTGCGCGGAACCCCTATTTGTTTATTTTTCTAAATACATTCAAATATGTATCCGCTCATGAG
ACAATAACCCTGATAAATGCTTCAATAATATTGAAAAAGGAAGAGTATGAGTATTCAACATTTCCGTGTC
GCCCTTATTCCCTTTTTTGCGGCATTTTGCCTTCCTGTTTTTGCTCACCCAGAAACGCTGGTGAAAGTAA
AAGATGCTGAAGATCAGTTGGGTGCACGAGTGGGTTACATCGAACTGGATCTCAACAGCGGTAAGATCCT
TGAGAGTTTTCGCCCCGAAGAACGTTTTCCAATGATGAGCACTTTTAAAGTTCTGCTATGTGGCGCGGTA
TTATCCCGTATTGACGCCGGGCAAGAGCAACTCGGTCGCCGCATACACTATTCTCAGAATGACTTGGTTG
AGTACTCACCAGTCACAGAAAAGCATCTTACGGATGGCATGACAGTAAGAGAATTATGCAGTGCTGCCAT
AACCATGAGTGATAACACTGCGGCCAACTTACTTCTGACAACGATCGGAGGACCGAAGGAGCTAACCGCT
TTTTTGCACAACATGGGGGATCATGTAACTCGCCTTGATCGTTGGGAACCGGAGCTGAATGAAGCCATAC
CAAACGACGAGCGTGACACCACGATGCCTGCAGCAATGGCAACAACGTTGCGCAAACTATTAACTGGCGA
ACTACTTACTCTAGCTTCCCGGCAACAATTAATAGACTGGATGGAGGCGGATAAAGTTGCAGGACCACTT
CTGCGCTCGGCCCTTCCGGCTGGCTGGTTTATTGCTGATAAATCTGGAGCCGGTGAGCGTGGGTCTCGCG
GTATCATTGCAGCACTGGGGCCAGATGGTAAGCCCTCCCGTATCGTAGTTATCTACACGACGGGGAGTCA
GGCAACTATGGATGAACGAAATAGACAGATCGCTGAGATAGGTGCCTCACTGATTAAGCATTGGTAACTG
TCAGACCAAGTTTACTCATATATACTTTAGATTGATTTAAAACTTCATTTTTAATTTAAAAGGATCTAGG
TGAAGATCCTTTTTGATAATCTCATGACCAAAATCCCTTAACGTGAGTTTTCGTTCCACTGAGCGTCAGA
CCCCGTAGAAAAGATCAAAGGATCTTCTTGAGATCCTTTTTTTCTGCGCGTAATCTGCTGCTTGCAAACA
AAAAAACCACCGCTACCAGCGGTGGTTTGTTTGCCGGATCAAGAGCTACCAACTCTTTTTCCGAAGGTAA
CTGGCTTCAGCAGAGCGCAGATACCAAATACTGTCCTTCTAGTGTAGCCGTAGTTAGGCCACCACTTCAA
GAACTCTGTAGCACCGCCTACATACCTCGCTCTGCTAATCCTGTTACCAGTGGCTGCTGCCAGTGGCGAT
AAGTCGTGTCTTACCGGGTTGGACTCAAGACGATAGTTACCGGATAAGGCGCAGCGGTCGGGCTGAACGG
GGGGTTCGTGCACACAGCCCAGCTTGGAGCGAACGACCTACACCGAACTGAGATACCTACAGCGTGAGCT
ATGAGAAAGCGCCACGCTTCCCGAAGGGAGAAAGGCGGACAGGTATCCGGTAAGCGGCAGGGTCGGAACA
GGAGAGCGCACGAGGGAGCTTCCAGGGGGAAACGCCTGGTATCTTTATAGTCCTGTCGGGTTTCGCCACC
TCTGACTTGAGCGTCGATTTTTGTGATGCTCGTCAGGGGGGCGGAGCCTATGGAAAAACGCCAGCAACGC
GGCCTTTTTACGGTTCCTGGCCTTTTGCTGGCCTTTTGCTCACATGTTCTTTCCTGCGTTATCCCCTGAT
TCTGTGGATAACCGTATTACCGCCTTTGAGTGAGCTGATACCGCTCGCCGCAGCCGAACGACCGAGCGCA
GCGAGTCAGTGAGCGAGGAAGCGGAAGAGCGCCTGATGCGGTATTTTCTCCTTACGCATCTGTGCGGTAT
TTCACACCGCAATGGTGCACTCTCAGTACAATCTGCTCTGATGCCGCATAGTTAAGCCAGTATACACTCC
GCTATCGCTACGTGACTGGGTCATGGCTGCGCCCCGACACCCGCCAACACCCGCTGACGCGCCCTGACGG
GCTTGTCTGCTCCCGGCATCCGCTTACAGACAAGCTGTGACCGTCTCCGGGAGCTGCATGTGTCAGAGGT
TTTCACCGTCATCACCGAAACGCGCGAGGCAGCTGCGGTAAAGCTCATCAGCGTGGTCGTGAAGCGATTC
ACAGATGTCTGCCTGTTCATCCGCGTCCAGCTCGTTGAGTTTCTCCAGAAGCGTTAATGTCTGGCTTCTG
ATAAAGCGGGCCATGTTAAGGGCGGTTTTTTCCTGTTTGGTCACTGATGCCTCCGTGTAAGGGGGATTTC
TGTTCATGGGGGTAATGATACCGATGAAACGAGAGAGGATGCTCACGATACGGGTTACTGATGATGAACA
TGCCCGGTTACTGGAACGTTGTGAGGGTAAACAACTGGCGGTATGGATGCGGCGGGACCAGAGAAAAATC
ACTCAGGGTCAATGCCAGCGCTTCGTTAATACAGATGTAGGTGTTCCACAGGGTAGCCAGCAGCATCCTG
CGATGCAGATCCGGAACATAATGGTGCAGGGCGCTGACTTCCGCGTTTCCAGACTTTACGAAACACGGAA
ACCGAAGACCATTCATGTTGTTGCTCAGGTCGCAGACGTTTTGCAGCAGCAGTCGCTTCACGTTCGCTCG
CGTATCGGTGATTCATTCTGCTAACCAGTAAGGCAACCCCGCCAGCCTAGCCGGGTCCTCAACGACAGGA
GCACGATCATGCGCACCCGTGGGGCCGCCATGCCGGCGATAATGGCCTGCTTCTCGCCGAAACGTTTGGT
GGCGGGACCAGTGACGAAGGCTTGAGCGAGGGCGTGCAAGATTCCGAATACCGCAAGCGACAGGCCGATC
ATCGTCGCGCTCCAGCGAAAGCGGTCCTCGCCGAAAATGACCCAGAGCGCTGCCGGCACCTGTCCTACGA
GTTGCATGATAAAGAAGACAGTCATAAGTGCGGCGACGATAGTCATGCCCCGCGCCCACCGGAAGGAGCT
GACTGGGTTGAAGGCTCTCAAGGGCATCGGTCGAGATCCCGGTGCCTAATGAGTGAGCTAACTTACATTA
ATTGCGTTGCGCTCACTGCCCGCTTTCCAGTCGGGAAACCTGTCGTGCCAGCTGCATTAATGAATCGGCC
AACGCGCGGGGAGAGGCGGTTTGCGTATTGGGCGCCAGGGT
