>Addgene plasmid #176789 | pEE032 | depositor partial sequence | sequence record 342633 | Insert (including NdeI and XhoI sites)
CATATGGCCAACCCGCCGGGTGGTGACCCGGACCCTGGCTGCCAGACCGACTGCAACTATCAGCGCGGTC
CGGATCCGACCGACGCTTATCTGGAAGCTGCCTCCGGCCCCTACACGGTGTCTACAATCCGCGTATCCTC
TCTGGTTCCGGGTTTCGGCGGCGGTACTATCCACTACCCGACGAACGCTGGTGGTGGCAAGATGGCTGGC
ATCGTTGTGATCCCTGGTTATCTCTCCTTCGAAAGCTCCATCGAATGGTGGGGCCCGCGCCTGGCGTCCC
ACGGCTTCGTTGTAATGACTATCGACACCAACACCATCTACGACCAGCCATCTCAGCGTCGTGACCAGAT
CGAAGCAGCTCTGCAGTACCTGGTCAACCAGTCCAACTCTAGTAGCAGCCCGATTTCTGGGATGGTTGAC
TCTTCCCGCCTCGCGGCAGTAGGTTGGTCTATGGGCGGTGGTGGCACCCTGCAACTGGCTGCTGACGGTG
GTATCAAAGCCGCGATTGCCCTGGCTCCGTGGAACAGTTCTATCAATGATTTTAACCGTATTCAGGTACC
GACCCTGATCTTCGCTTGTCAGCTCGATGCTATCGCTCCAGTGGCGCTGCACGCCTCGCCGTTCTACAAC
CGCATCCCTAACACCACGCCGAAAGCGTTTTTCGAAATGACCGGCGGTGACCACTGGTGCGCTAACGGCG
GTAACATCTATAGCGCCCTGCTGGGAAAATATGGCGTGTCTTGGATGAAACTGCACCTGGACCAAGATAC
TCGTTATGCTCCGTTCCTGTGCGGCCCGAACCACGCCGCTCAGACCCTGATTAGCGAATACCGTGGCAAC
TGTCCTTACCTCGAG
